>Addgene plasmid #208872 | pGEX-4T1-MBP-TEV-NAP1_delta-NDP52 (S37K/A44E) | addgene full sequence | sequence record 418262 | Addgene NGS Result
AGCTTATCGACTGTACGGTGCACCAATGCTTCTGGCGTCAGGCAGCCATCGGAAGCTGTGGTATGGCTGT
GCAGGTCGTAAATCACTGCATAATTCGTGTCGCTCAAGGCGCACTCCCGTTCTGGATAATGTTTTTTGCG
CCGACATCATAACGGTTCTGGCAAATATTCTGAAATGAGCTGTTGACAATTAATCATCGGCTCGTATAAT
GTGTGGAATTGTGAGCGGATAACAATTTCACACAGGAAACAGTATTCATGAAAATCGAAGAAGGTAAACT
GGTAATCTGGATTAACGGCGATAAAGGCTATAACGGTCTCGCTGAAGTCGGTAAGAAATTCGAGAAAGAT
ACCGGAATTAAAGTCACCGTTGAGCATCCGGATAAACTGGAAGAGAAATTCCCACAGGTTGCGGCAACTG
GCGATGGCCCTGACATTATCTTCTGGGCACACGACCGCTTTGGTGGCTACGCTCAATCTGGCCTGTTGGC
TGAAATCACCCCGGACAAAGCGTTCCAGGACAAGCTGTATCCGTTTACCTGGGATGCCGTACGTTACAAC
GGCAAGCTGATTGCTTACCCGATCGCTGTTGAAGCGTTATCGCTGATTTATAACAAAGATCTGCTGCCGA
ACCCGCCAAAAACCTGGGAAGAGATCCCGGCGCTGGATAAAGAACTGAAAGCGAAAGGTAAGAGCGCGCT
GATGTTCAACCTGCAAGAACCGTACTTCACCTGGCCGCTGATTGCTGCTGACGGGGGTTATGCGTTCAAG
TATGAAAACGGCAAGTACGACATTAAAGACGTGGGCGTGGATAACGCTGGCGCGAAAGCGGGTCTGACCT
TCCTGGTTGACCTGATTAAAAACAAACACATGAATGCAGACACCGATTACTCCATCGCAGAAGCTGCCTT
TAATAAAGGCGAAACAGCGATGACCATCAACGGCCCGTGGGCATGGTCCAACATCGACACCAGCAAAGTG
AATTATGGTGTAACGGTACTGCCGACCTTCAAGGGTCAACCATCCAAACCGTTCGTTGGCGTGCTGAGCG
CAGGTATTAACGCCGCCAGTCCGAACAAAGAGCTGGCAAAAGAGTTCCTCGAAAACTATCTGCTGACTGA
TGAAGGTCTGGAAGCGGTTAATAAAGACAAACCGCTGGGTGCCGTAGCGCTGAAGTCTTACGAGGAAGAG
TTGGCGAAAGATCCACGTATTGCCGCCACTATGGAAAACGCCCAGAAAGGTGAAATCATGCCGAACATCC
CGCAGATGTCCGCTTTCTGGTATGCCGTGCGTACTGCGGTGATCAACGCCGCCAGCGGTCGTCAGACTGT
CGATGAAGCCCTGAAAGACGCGCAGACTAATTCGAGCTCGGCTCCGGAATTCGAAAACCTGTATTTTCAG
GGAGGAGGAATGGATGCACTGGTAGAAGATGATATCTGTATTCTGAATCATGAAAAAGCCCATAAGAGAG
ATACAGTGACTCCAGTTTCAATATATTCAGGAGATGAATCTGTTGCTAAGCATTTTGCTCTTGTCACTGA
ATATGAAGACATCAAAAAACGACTTAAGGATTCAGAGAAAGAGAACTCTTTGTTAAAGAAGAGAATAAGA
TTTTTGGAAGAAAAGCTAATAGCTCGATTTGAAGAAGAAACAAGTTCCGTGGGACGAGAACAAGTAAATA
AGGCCTATCATGCATATCGAGAGGTTTGCATTGATAGAGATAATTTGAAGAGCAAACTGGACAAAATGAA
TAAAGACAACTCTGAATCTTTGAAAGTATTGAATGAGCAGCTACAATCTAAAGAAGTAGAACTCCTCCAG
CTGAGGACAGAGGTGGAAACTCAGCAGGTGATGAGGAATTTAAATCCACCTTCATCAAACTGGGAGGTGG
AAAAGTTGAGCTGTGACCTGAAGATCCATGGTTTGGAACAAGAGCTGGAACTGATGAGGAAAGAATGTAG
CGATCTCAAAATAGAACTACAGAAAGCCAAACAAACGGATCCATATCAGGAAGACAATCTGAAGAGCAGA
GATCTCCAAAAACTAAGCATTTCAAGTGATAATATGCAGCATGCATACTGGGAACTGAAGAGAGAAATGT
CTAATTTACATCTGGTGACTCAAGTACAAGCTGAACTACTAAGAAAACTGAAAACCTCAACTGCAATCAA
GAAAGCCTGTGCCCCTGTAGGATGCAGTGAAGACCTTGGAAGAGACAGCACAAAACTGCACTTGATGAAT
TTTACTGCAACATACACAAGACATCCCCCTCTCTTACCAAATGGCAAAGCTCTTTGTCATACCACATCTT
CCCCTTTACCAGGAGATGTAAAGGTTTTATCAGAGAAAGCAATCCTCCAATCATGGACAGACAATGAGAG
ATCCATTCCTAATGATGGTACATGCTTTCAGGAACACAGTTCTTATGGCAGAAATTCTCTGGAAGACAAT
TCCTGGGTATTTCCAAGTCCTCCTAAATCAAGTGAGACAGCATTTGGGGAAACTAAAACTAAAACTTTGC
CTTTACCCAACCTTCCACCACTGCATTACTTGGATCAACATAATCAGAACTGCCTTTATAAGAATTAATG
ACCCGGGTGACTCGAGCGGCCGCATCGTGACTGACTGACGATCTGCCTCGCGCGTTTCGGTGATGACGGT
GAAAACCTCTGACACATGCAGCTCCCGGAGACGGTCACAGCTTGTCTGTAAGCGGATGCCGGGAGCAGAC
AAGCCCGTCAGGGCGCGTCAGCGGGTGTTGGCGGGTGTCGGGGCGCAGCCATGACCCAGTCACGTAGCGA
TAGCGGAGTGTATAATTCTTGAAGACGAAAGGGCCTCGTGATACGCCTATTTTTATAGGTTAATGTCATG
ATAATAATGGTTTCTTAGACGTCAGGTGGCACTTTTCGGGGAAATGTGCGCGGAACCCCTATTTGTTTAT
TTTTCTAAATACATTCAAATATGTATCCGCTCATGAGACAATAACCCTGATAAATGCTTCAATAATATTG
AAAAAGGAAGAGTATGAGTATTCAACATTTCCGTGTCGCCCTTATTCCCTTTTTTGCGGCATTTTGCCTT
CCTGTTTTTGCTCACCCAGAAACGCTGGTGAAAGTAAAAGATGCTGAAGATCAGTTGGGTGCACGAGTGG
GTTACATCGAACTGGATCTCAACAGCGGTAAGATCCTTGAGAGTTTTCGCCCCGAAGAACGTTTTCCAAT
GATGAGCACTTTTAAAGTTCTGCTATGTGGCGCGGTATTATCCCGTGTTGACGCCGGGCAAGAGCAACTC
GGTCGCCGCATACACTATTCTCAGAATGACTTGGTTGAGTACTCACCAGTCACAGAAAAGCATCTTACGG
ATGGCATGACAGTAAGAGAATTATGCAGTGCTGCCATAACCATGAGTGATAACACTGCGGCCAACTTACT
TCTGACAACGATCGGAGGACCGAAGGAGCTAACCGCTTTTTTGCACAACATGGGGGATCATGTAACTCGC
CTTGATCGTTGGGAACCGGAGCTGAATGAAGCCATACCAAACGACGAGCGTGACACCACGATGCCTGCAG
CAATGGCAACAACGTTGCGCAAACTATTAACTGGCGAACTACTTACTCTAGCTTCCCGGCAACAATTAAT
AGACTGGATGGAGGCGGATAAAGTTGCAGGACCACTTCTGCGCTCGGCCCTTCCGGCTGGCTGGTTTATT
GCTGATAAATCTGGAGCCGGTGAGCGTGGGTCTCGCGGTATCATTGCAGCACTGGGGCCAGATGGTAAGC
CCTCCCGTATCGTAGTTATCTACACGACGGGGAGTCAGGCAACTATGGATGAACGAAATAGACAGATCGC
TGAGATAGGTGCCTCACTGATTAAGCATTGGTAACTGTCAGACCAAGTTTACTCATATATACTTTAGATT
GATTTAAAACTTCATTTTTAATTTAAAAGGATCTAGGTGAAGATCCTTTTTGATAATCTCATGACCAAAA
TCCCTTAACGTGAGTTTTCGTTCCACTGAGCGTCAGACCCCGTAGAAAAGATCAAAGGATCTTCTTGAGA
TCCTTTTTTTCTGCGCGTAATCTGCTGCTTGCAAACAAAAAAACCACCGCTACCAGCGGTGGTTTGTTTG
CCGGATCAAGAGCTACCAACTCTTTTTCCGAAGGTAACTGGCTTCAGCAGAGCGCAGATACCAAATACTG
TCCTTCTAGTGTAGCCGTAGTTAGGCCACCACTTCAAGAACTCTGTAGCACCGCCTACATACCTCGCTCT
GCTAATCCTGTTACCAGTGGCTGCTGCCAGTGGCGATAAGTCGTGTCTTACCGGGTTGGACTCAAGACGA
TAGTTACCGGATAAGGCGCAGCGGTCGGGCTGAACGGGGGGTTCGTGCACACAGCCCAGCTTGGAGCGAA
CGACCTACACCGAACTGAGATACCTACAGCGTGAGCTATGAGAAAGCGCCACGCTTCCCGAAGGGAGAAA
GGCGGACAGGTATCCGGTAAGCGGCAGGGTCGGAACAGGAGAGCGCACGAGGGAGCTTCCAGGGGGAAAC
GCCTGGTATCTTTATAGTCCTGTCGGGTTTCGCCACCTCTGACTTGAGCGTCGATTTTTGTGATGCTCGT
CAGGGGGGCGGAGCCTATGGAAAAACGCCAGCAACGCGGCCTTTTTACGGTTCCTGGCCTTTTGCTGGCC
TTTTGCTCACATGTTCTTTCCTGCGTTATCCCCTGATTCTGTGGATAACCGTATTACCGCCTTTGAGTGA
GCTGATACCGCTCGCCGCAGCCGAACGACCGAGCGCAGCGAGTCAGTGAGCGAGGAAGCGGAAGAGCGCC
TGATGCGGTATTTTCTCCTTACGCATCTGTGCGGTATTTCACACCGCATAAATTCCGACACCATCGAATG
GCGCAAAACCTTTCGCGGTATGGCATGATAGCGCCCGGAAGAGAGTCAATTCAGGGTGGTGAATGTGAAA
CCAGTAACGTTATACGATGTCGCAGAGTATGCCGGTGTCTCTTATCAGACCGTTTCCCGCGTGGTGAACC
AGGCCAGCCACGTTTCTGCGAAAACGCGGGAAAAAGTGGAAGCGGCGATGGCGGAGCTGAATTACATTCC
CAACCGCGTGGCACAACAACTGGCGGGCAAACAGTCGTTGCTGATTGGCGTTGCCACCTCCAGTCTGGCC
CTGCACGCGCCGTCGCAAATTGTCGCGGCGATTAAATCTCGCGCCGATCAACTGGGTGCCAGCGTGGTGG
TGTCGATGGTAGAACGAAGCGGCGTCGAAGCCTGTAAAGCGGCGGTGCACAATCTTCTCGCGCAACGCGT
CAGTGGGCTGATCATTAACTATCCGCTGGATGACCAGGATGCCATTGCTGTGGAAGCTGCCTGCACTAAT
GTTCCGGCGTTATTTCTTGATGTCTCTGACCAGACACCCATCAACAGTATTATTTTCTCCCATGAAGACG
GTACGCGACTGGGCGTGGAGCATCTGGTCGCATTGGGTCACCAGCAAATCGCGCTGTTAGCGGGCCCATT
AAGTTCTGTCTCGGCGCGTCTGCGTCTGGCTGGCTGGCATAAATATCTCACTCGCAATCAAATTCAGCCG
ATAGCGGAACGGGAAGGCGACTGGAGTGCCATGTCCGGTTTTCAACAAACCATGCAAATGCTGAATGAGG
GCATCGTTCCCACTGCGATGCTGGTTGCCAACGATCAGATGGCGCTGGGCGCAATGCGCGCCATTACCGA
GTCCGGGCTGCGCGTTGGTGCGGATATCTCGGTAGTGGGATACGACGATACCGAAGACAGCTCATGTTAT
ATCCCGCCGTTAACCACCATCAAACAGGATTTTCGCCTGCTGGGGCAAACCAGCGTGGACCGCTTGCTGC
AACTCTCTCAGGGCCAGGCGGTGAAGGGCAATCAGCTGTTGCCCGTCTCACTGGTGAAAAGAAAAACCAC
CCTGGCGCCCAATACGCAAACCGCCTCTCCCCGCGCGTTGGCCGATTCATTAATGCAGCTGGCACGACAG
GTTTCCCGACTGGAAAGCGGGCAGTGAGCGCAACGCAATTAATGTAAGTTAGCTCACTCATTAGGCACCC
CAGGCTTTACACTTTATGCTTCCGGCTCGTATGTTGTGTGGAATTGTGAGCGGATAACAATTTCACACAG
GAAACAGCTATGACCATGATTACGGATTCACTGGCCGTCGTTTTACAACGTCGTGACTGGGAAAACCCTG
GCGTTACCCAACTTAATCGCCTTGCAGCACATCCCCCTTTCGCCAGCTGGCGTAATAGCGAAGAGGCCCG
CACCGATCGCCCTTCCCAACAGTTGCGCAGCCTGAATGGCGAATGGCGCTTTGCCTGGTTTCCGGCACCA
GAAGCGGTGCCGGAAAGCTGGCTGGAGTGCGATCTTCCTGAGGCCGATACTGTCGTCGTCCCCTCAAACT
GGCAGATGCACGGTTACGATGCGCCCATCTACACCAACGTGACCTATCCCATTACGGTCAATCCGCCGTT
TGTTCCCACGGAGAATCCGACGGGTTGTTACTCGCTCACATTTAATGTTGATGAAAGCTGGCTACAGGAA
GGCCAGACGCGAATTATTTTTGATGGCGTTGGAATT
Features (pLannotate 1.2.2; 18 found; start..end, strand, type, name):
    183..211     +  promoter       tac promoter: strong E. coli promoter; hybrid between the trp and lac UV5 promoters
    219..235     +  protein_bind   lac operator: The lac repressor binds to the lac operator to inhibit transcription in E. coli. This inhibition can be relieved by adding lactose or isopropyl-β-D-thiogalactopyranoside (IPTG). lac repressor encoded by lacI
    258..1358    +  CDS            MBP: maltose binding protein from E. coli; malE (mutated); This version of the gene does not encode a signal sequence, so MBP will remain in the cytosol.
   1383..1402    +  CDS            TEV site (fragment): tobacco etch virus (TEV) protease recognition and cleavage site
   1410..2585    +  CDS            AZI2: AZI2_HUMAN - Also known as NAP1, TBKBP2. Experimental evidence at protein level: Swiss-Prot protein existence level 1. Adapter protein which binds TBK1 and IKBKE playing a role in antiviral innate immunity. Activates serine/threonine-protein kinase TBK1 and facilitates its oligomerization. Enhances the phosphorylation of NF-kappa-B p65 subunit RELA by TBK1. Promotes TBK1-induced as well as TNF-alpha or PMA-induced activation of NF-kappa-B. Participates in IFNB promoter activation via TICAM1. From Homo sapiens (Human).
   2633..2672    +  CDS            rop (fragment): Rop protein, which maintains plasmids at low copy number; rop
   2774..2814    +  misc_feature   bom (fragment): basis of mobility region from pBR322
   2919..3023    +  promoter       AmpR promoter: bla
   3024..3884    +  CDS            AmpR: β-lactamase; bla; confers resistance to ampicillin, carbenicillin, and related antibiotics
   4055..4643    +  rep_origin     ori: high-copy-number ColE1/pMB1/pBR322/pUC origin of replication
   4829..4880    -  misc_feature   bom (fragment): basis of mobility region from pBR322
   4887..4964    +  promoter       lacI promoter: lacI
   4965..6047    +  CDS            lacI: lac repressor; lacI; The lac repressor binds to the lac operator to inhibit transcription in E. coli. This inhibition can be relieved by adding lactose or isopropyl-β-D-thiogalactopyranoside (IPTG).
   6060..6081    +  protein_bind   CAP binding site: CAP binding activates transcription in the presence of cAMP. E. coli catabolite activator protein
   6096..6126    +  promoter       lac promoter: promoter for the E. coli lac operon
   6134..6150    +  protein_bind   lac operator: The lac repressor binds to the lac operator to inhibit transcription in E. coli. This inhibition can be relieved by adding lactose or isopropyl-β-D-thiogalactopyranoside (IPTG). lac repressor encoded by lacI
   6170..6343    +  CDS            lacZα: LacZα fragment of β-galactosidase; lacZ fragment
   6607..107     -  CDS            yciV (fragment) (across the origin): RNAAM_ECOLI - Also known as trpH From Escherichia coli (strain K12).
