[The description below was written by a language model from this plasmid's Addgene catalogue record and pLannotate feature annotations shown in this document.]
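Description:
pGEX-4T1-MBP-TEV-NAP1_delta-NDP52 (S37K/A44E) is a 6.6 kb bacterial expression plasmid built on the pGEX-4T1 backbone for producing a mutant form of human NAP1 (gene symbol AZI2) in E. coli. It replicates from a ColE1/pMB1-type origin and is selected with ampicillin through the bla (AmpR) gene and its own promoter. The plasmid also carries lacI under its native promoter, so the host is supplied with lac repressor. Remnants of the parental backbone are annotated as well, including a lac promoter/operator with a lacZα fragment and short rop and bom fragments.

The expression cassette is driven by the strong hybrid tac promoter followed by a lac operator. Transcription is therefore held off by LacI and induced with IPTG. The open reading frame begins with a cytosolic, signal-sequence-free maltose binding protein (MBP), continues through a TEV protease recognition site, and ends with the NAP1 coding sequence. No GST feature is annotated in the sequenced plasmid, which suggests that MBP occupies the position GST normally holds in pGEX vectors. The insert was assembled by Gibson cloning. MBP typically aids solubility and allows amylose affinity purification, and TEV cleavage can then release NAP1 from the tag.

NAP1 is an adaptor protein that binds and activates the kinase TBK1. This version carries the S37K and A44E substitutions, which the record states disrupt binding to NDP52. The construct therefore provides recombinant, NDP52-binding-deficient NAP1. The associated work concerns the role of the TBK1 adaptors NAP1 and SINTBAD in mitophagy initiation and progression.
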