Addgene plasmid #208872: pGEX-4T1-MBP-TEV-NAP1_delta-NDP52 (S37K/A44E)
Purpose: For expression in E. coli of NAP1 (delta-NDP52)
Depositing lab: Sascha Martens. Depositing organization: University of Vienna. Publication: Control of mitophagy initiation and progression by the TBK1 adaptors NAP1 and SINTBAD. Adriaenssens E, Nguyen TN, Sawa-Makarska J, Khuu G, Schuschnig M, Shoebridge S, Watts EM, Csalyi KD, Padman BS, Lazarou M, Martens S. bioRxiv September 25, 202 10.1101/2023.09.25.559255.
Backbone
  Vector backbone: pGEX-4T1
  Vector type: Bacterial Expression
Growth in bacteria
  Bacterial resistance: Ampicillin, 100 μg/mL
  Growth temperature: 37°C
  Growth strain: DH5alpha
  Copy number: Unknown
Gene/Insert
  Gene/Insert name: NAP1
  Species: H. sapiens (human)
  Mutation: S37K/A44E (disrupts NDP52 binding)
  Entrez Gene: AZI2 (a.k.a. AZ2, NAP1, TILP)
  Tag / fusion protein: MBP-TEV (N terminal on insert)
  Cloning method: Gibson Cloning
Terms and licenses: Academic/Nonprofit Terms; Industry Terms: Not Available to Industry
How to cite: pGEX-4T1-MBP-TEV-NAP1_delta-NDP52 (S37K/A44E) was a gift from Sascha Martens (Addgene plasmid # 208872 ; http://n2t.net/addgene:208872 ; RRID:Addgene_208872)
